>Addgene plasmid #153193 | MPC020: CamKII CMV_NovArch_citrine | depositor full sequence | sequence record 296590 | MPC020: CamKII CMV_NovArch_citrine sequence 10994 bps
GTCGACGGATCGGGAGATCTCCCGATCCCCTATGGTGCACTCTCAGTACAATCTGCTCTGATGCCGCATA
GTTAAGCCAGTATCTGCTCCCTGCTTGTGTGTTGGAGGTCGCTGAGTAGTGCGCGAGCAAAATTTAAGCT
ACAACAAGGCAAGGCTTGACCGACAATTGCATGAAGAATCTGCTTAGGGTTAGGCGTTTTGCGCTGCTTC
GCGATGTACGGGCCAGATATACGCGTTGACATTGATTATTGACTAGTTATTAATAGTAATCAATTACGGG
GTCATTAGTTCATAGCCCATATATGGAGTTCCGCGTTACATAACTTACGGTAAATGGCCCGCCTGGCTGA
CCGCCCAACGACCCCCGCCCATTGACGTCAATAATGACGTATGTTCCCATAGTAACGCCAATAGGGACTT
TCCATTGACGTCAATGGGTGGAGTATTTACGGTAAACTGCCCACTTGGCAGTACATCAAGTGTATCATAT
GCCAAGTACGCCCCCTATTGACGTCAATGACGGTAAATGGCCCGCCTGGCATTATGCCCAGTACATGACC
TTATGGGACTTTCCTACTTGGCAGTACATCTACGTATTAGTCATCGCTATTACCATGGTGATGCGGTTTT
GGCAGTACATCAATGGGCGTGGATAGCGGTTTGACTCACGGGGATTTCCAAGTCTCCACCCCATTGACGT
CAATGGGAGTTTGTTTTGGCACCAAAATCAACGGGACTTTCCAAAATGTCGTAACAACTCCGCCCCATTG
ACGCAAATGGGCGGTAGGCGTGTACGGTGGGAGGTCTATATAAGCAGCGCGTTTTGCCTGTACTGGGTCT
CTCTGGTTAGACCAGATCTGAGCCTGGGAGCTCTCTGGCTAACTAGGGAACCCACTGCTTAAGCCTCAAT
AAAGCTTGCCTTGAGTGCTTCAAGTAGTGTGTGCCCGTCTGTTGTGTGACTCTGGTAACTAGAGATCCCT
CAGACCCTTTTAGTCAGTGTGGAAAATCTCTAGCAGTGGCGCCCGAACAGGGACTTGAAAGCGAAAGGGA
AACCAGAGGAGCTCTCTCGACGCAGGACTCGGCTTGCTGAAGCGCGCACGGCAAGAGGCGAGGGGCGGCG
ACTGGTGAGTACGCCAAAAATTTTGACTAGCGGAGGCTAGAAGGAGAGAGATGGGTGCGAGAGCGTCAGT
ATTAAGCGGGGGAGAATTAGATCGCGATGGGAAAAAATTCGGTTAAGGCCAGGGGGAAAGAAAAAATATA
AATTAAAACATATAGTATGGGCAAGCAGGGAGCTAGAACGATTCGCAGTTAATCCTGGCCTGTTAGAAAC
ATCAGAAGGCTGTAGACAAATACTGGGACAGCTACAACCATCCCTTCAGACAGGATCAGAAGAACTTAGA
TCATTATATAATACAGTAGCAACCCTCTATTGTGTGCATCAAAGGATAGAGATAAAAGACACCAAGGAAG
CTTTAGACAAGATAGAGGAAGAGCAAAACAAAAGTAAGACCACCGCACAGCAAGCGGCCGCTGATCTTCA
GACCTGGAGGAGGAGATATGAGGGACAATTGGAGAAGTGAATTATATAAATATAAAGTAGTAAAAATTGA
ACCATTAGGAGTAGCACCCACCAAGGCAAAGAGAAGAGTGGTGCAGAGAGAAAAAAGAGCAGTGGGAATA
GGAGCTTTGTTCCTTGGGTTCTTGGGAGCAGCAGGAAGCACTATGGGCGCAGCGTCAATGACGCTGACGG
TACAGGCCAGACAATTATTGTCTGGTATAGTGCAGCAGCAGAACAATTTGCTGAGGGCTATTGAGGCGCA
ACAGCATCTGTTGCAACTCACAGTCTGGGGCATCAAGCAGCTCCAGGCAAGAATCCTGGCTGTGGAAAGA
TACCTAAAGGATCAACAGCTCCTGGGGATTTGGGGTTGCTCTGGAAAACTCATTTGCACCACTGCTGTGC
CTTGGAATGCTAGTTGGAGTAATAAATCTCTGGAACAGATTTGGAATCACACGACCTGGATGGAGTGGGA
CAGAGAAATTAACAATTACACAAGCTTAATACACTCCTTAATTGAAGAATCGCAAAACCAGCAAGAAAAG
AATGAACAAGAATTATTGGAATTAGATAAATGGGCAAGTTTGTGGAATTGGTTTAACATAACAAATTGGC
TGTGGTATATAAAATTATTCATAATGATAGTAGGAGGCTTGGTAGGTTTAAGAATAGTTTTTGCTGTACT
TTCTATAGTGAATAGAGTTAGGCAGGGATATTCACCATTATCGTTTCAGACCCACCTCCCAACCCCGAGG
GGACCCGACAGGCCCGAAGGAATAGAAGAAGAAGGTGGAGAGAGAGACAGAGACAGATCCATTCGATTAG
TGAACGGATCGGCACTGCGTGCGCCAATTCTGCAGACAAATGGCAGTATTCATCCACAATTTTAAAAGAA
AAGGGGGGATTGGGGGGTACAGTGCAGGGGAAAGAATAGTAGACATAATAGCAACAGACATACAAACTAA
AGAATTACAAAAACAAATTACAAAAATTCAAAATTTTCGGGTTTATTACAGGGACAGCAGAGATCCAGTT
TGGTTAATTAACATTATGGCCTTAGGTCACTTCATCTCCATGGGGTTCTTCTTCTGATTTTCTAGAAAAT
GAGATGGGGGTGCAGAGAGCTTCCTCAGTGACCTGCCCAGGGTCACATCAGAAATGTCAGAGCTAGAACT
TGAACTCAGATTACTAATCTTAAATTCCATGCCTTGGGGGCATGCAAGTACGATATACAGAAGGAGTGAA
CTCATTAGGGCAGATGACCAATGAGTTTAGGAAAGAAGAGTCCAGGGCAGGGTACATCTACACCACCCGC
CCAGCCCTGGGTGAGTCCAGCCACGTTCACCTCATTATAGTTGCCTCTCTCCAGTCCTACCTTGACGGGA
AGCACAAGCAGAAACTGGGACAGGAGCCCCAGGAGACCAAATCTTCATGGTCCCTCTGGGAGGATGGGTG
GGGAGAGCTGTGGCAGAGGCCTCAGGAGGGGCCCTGCTGCTCAGTGGTGACAGATAGGGGTGAGAAAGCA
GACAGAGTCATTCCGTCAGCATTCTGGGTCTGTTTGGTACTTCTTCTCACGCTAAGGTGGCGGTGTGATA
TGCACAATGGCTAAAAAGCAGGGAGAGCTGGAAAGAAACAAGGACAGAGACAGAGGCCAAGTCAACCAGA
CCAATTCCCAGAGGAAGCAAAGAAACCATTACAGAGACTACAAGGGGGAAGGGAAGGAGAGATGAATTAG
CTTCCCCTGTAAACCTTAGAACCCAGCTGTTGCCAGGGCAACGGGGCAATACCTGTCTCTTCAGAGGAGA
TGAAGTTGCCAGGGTAACTACATCCTGTCTTTCTCAAGGACCATCCCAGAATGTGGCACCCACTAGCCGT
TACCATAGCAACTGCCTCTTTGCCCCACTTAATCCCATCCCGTCTGTTAAAAGGGCCCTATAGTTGGAGG
TGGGGGAGGTAGGAAGAGCGATGATCACTTGTGGACTAAGTTTGTTCACATCCCCTTCTCCAACCCCCTC
AGTACATCACCCTGGGAGAACAAGGTCCACTTGCTTCTGGGCCCACACAGTCCTGCAGTATTGTGTATAT
AAGGCCAGGGCAACGGAGGAGCAGGTTTTGAAGTGAAAGGCAGGCAGGTGTTGGGGAGGCAGTTACCGGG
GCAACGGGAACAGGGCGTTTCGGAGGTGGTTGCCATGGGGACCTGGATGCTGACGAAGGCTCGCGAGGCT
GTGAGCAGCCACAGTGCCCTGCTCAGAAGCCCCAAGCTCGTCAATCAAGCTGGTTCTCCATTTGCACTCA
GGAGCACGGGCAGGCGAGTGGCCCCTAGTTCTGGGGGCAGCGGGGGATCCACCATGGTAAGTATCGCTCT
GCAGGCTGGTTACGACCTACTGGGTGACGGCAGACCTGAAACCCTGTGGCTGGGCATCGGCACTCTGCTG
ATGCTGATTGGAACCTTCTACTTTCTGGTCCGCGGATGGGGAGTCACCGATAAGGATGCCCGGGAATATT
ACGCTGTGACTATCCTGGCCTCCGGAATCGCATCCGCCGCATATCTGTCTATGTTCTTTGGTATCGGGCT
TACTGAGGTGTCCGTCGGGGGCGAAATGTTGGATATCTATTATGCCAGGTACGCCCAGTGGCTGTTTACC
ACCCCACTTCTGCTGCTGCACCTGGCCCTTCTCGCTAAGGTGGATCGGGTGACCATCGGCACCCTGGTGG
GTGTGGACGCCCTGATGATCGTCACTGGCCTCATCGGAGCCTTGAGCCACACGGCCATAGCCAGATACAG
TTGGTGGTTGTTCTCTACAATTTGCATGATAGTGGTGCTCTATGTTCTGGCTACATCCCTGCGATCTGCT
GCAAGGGAGCGGGGCCCCGAGGTGGCATCTACCTTTAACACCCTGACAGCTCTGGTCTTGGTGCTGTGGA
CCGCTTACCCTATCCTGTGGATCATAGGCACTGAGGGCGCTGGCGTGATAGGCCTGGGCACCGAAACTCT
GCTGTTTATGGTGTTGGACGTGACTGCCAAGGTCGGCTTTGGCTTTATCCTGTTGAGATCCCGGGCTATT
CTGGGCGACACCGAGGCACCAGAACCCAGTGCCGGTGCCGATACGTTGATGAAGAGTAGAATCACAAGCG
AAGGCGAGTACATCCCCCTGGATCAAATAGACATAAATGTAGTGAGCAAGGGCGAGGAGCTGTTCACCGG
GGTGGTGCCCATCCTGGTCGAGCTGGACGGCGACGTAAACGGCCACAAGTTCAGCGTGTCCGGCGAGGGC
GAGGGCGATGCCACCTACGGCAAGCTGACCCTGAAGTTCATCTGCACCACCGGCAAGCTGCCCGTGCCCT
GGCCCACCCTCGTGACCACCTTCGGCTACGGCCTGATGTGCTTCGCCCGCTACCCCGACCACATGAAGCA
GCACGACTTCTTCAAGTCCGCCATGCCCGAAGGCTACGTCCAGGAGCGCACCATCTTCTTCAAGGACGAC
GGCAACTACAAGACCCGCGCCGAGGTGAAGTTCGAGGGCGACACCCTGGTGAACCGCATCGAGCTGAAGG
GCATCGACTTCAAGGAGGACGGCAACATCCTGGGGCACAAGCTGGAGTACAACTACAACAGCCACAACGT
CTATATCATGGCCGACAAGCAGAAGAACGGCATCAAGGTGAACTTCAAGATCCGCCACAACATCGAGGAC
GGCAGCGTGCAGCTCGCCGACCACTACCAGCAGAACACCCCCATCGGCGACGGCCCCGTGCTGCTGCCCG
ACAACCACTACCTGAGCTACCAGTCCGCCCTGAGCAAAGACCCCAACGAGAAGCGCGATCACATGGTCCT
GCTGGAGTTCGTGACCGCCGCCGGGATCACTCTCGGCATGGACGAGCTGTACAAATCAAGGATCACCTCT
GAGGGCGAGTATATCCCTCTGGATCAGATCGACATTAACGTCGGTGGAAAATCCCGCATAACCTCTGAGG
GCGAGTACATCCCTCTGGATCAAATCGATATAAACGTGGGGGGAAAAAGTCGAATCACTTCTGAGGGCGA
GTATATACCCCTCGATCAGATTGACATCAATGTGGGGGGCTTTTGTTATGAGAATGAATAAGAATTCGAT
ATCAAGCTTATCGATAATCAACCTCTGGATTACAAAATTTGTGAAAGATTGACTGGTATTCTTAACTATG
TTGCTCCTTTTACGCTATGTGGATACGCTGCTTTAATGCCTTTGTATCATGCTATTGCTTCCCGTATGGC
TTTCATTTTCTCCTCCTTGTATAAATCCTGGTTGCTGTCTCTTTATGAGGAGTTGTGGCCCGTTGTCAGG
CAACGTGGCGTGGTGTGCACTGTGTTTGCTGACGCAACCCCCACTGGTTGGGGCATTGCCACCACCTGTC
AGCTCCTTTCCGGGACTTTCGCTTTCCCCCTCCCTATTGCCACGGCGGAACTCATCGCCGCCTGCCTTGC
CCGCTGCTGGACAGGGGCTCGGCTGTTGGGCACTGACAATTCCGTGGTGTTGTCGGGGAAATCATCGTCC
TTTCCTTGGCTGCTCGCCTGTGTTGCCACCTGGATTCTGCGCGGGACGTCCTTCTGCTACGTCCCTTCGG
CCCTCAATCCAGCGGACCTTCCTTCCCGCGGCCTGCTGCCGGCTCTGCGGCCTCTTCCGCGTCTTCGCCT
TCGCCCTCAGACGAGTCGGATCTCCCTTTGGGCCGCCTCCCCGCATCGATACCGTCGACCTCGAGACCTA
GAAAAACATGGAGCAATCACAAGTAGCAATACAGCAGCTACCAATGCTGATTGTGCCTGGCTAGAAGCAC
AAGAGGAGGAGGAGGTGGGTTTTCCAGTCACACCTCAGGTACCTTTAAGACCAATGACTTACAAGGCAGC
TGTAGATCTTAGCCACTTTTTAAAAGAAAAGGGGGGACTGGAAGGGCTAATTCACTCCCAACGAAGACAA
GATATCCTTGATCTGTGGATCTACCACACACAAGGCTACTTCCCTGATTGGCAGAACTACACACCAGGGC
CAGGGATCAGATATCCACTGACCTTTGGATGGTGCTACAAGCTAGTACCAGTTGAGCAAGAGAAGGTAGA
AGAAGCCAATGAAGGAGAGAACACCCGCTTGTTACACCCTGTGAGCCTGCATGGGATGGATGACCCGGAG
AGAGAAGTATTAGAGTGGAGGTTTGACAGCCGCCTAGCATTTCATCACATGGCCCGAGAGCTGCATCCGG
ACTGTACTGGGTCTCTCTGGTTAGACCAGATCTGAGCCTGGGAGCTCTCTGGCTAACTAGGGAACCCACT
GCTTAAGCCTCAATAAAGCTTGCCTTGAGTGCTTCAAGTAGTGTGTGCCCGTCTGTTGTGTGACTCTGGT
AACTAGAGATCCCTCAGACCCTTTTAGTCAGTGTGGAAAATCTCTAGCAGGGCCCGTTTAAACCCGCTGA
TCAGCCTCGACTGTGCCTTCTAGTTGCCAGCCATCTGTTGTTTGCCCCTCCCCCGTGCCTTCCTTGACCC
TGGAAGGTGCCACTCCCACTGTCCTTTCCTAATAAAATGAGGAAATTGCATCGCATTGTCTGAGTAGGTG
TCATTCTATTCTGGGGGGTGGGGTGGGGCAGGACAGCAAGGGGGAGGATTGGGAAGACAATAGCAGGCAT
GCTGGGGATGCGGTGGGCTCTATGGCTTCTGAGGCGGAAAGAACCAGCTGGGGCTCTAGGGGGTATCCCC
[124 nt withheld, positions 7281-7404]
C
[91 nt withheld, positions 7406-7496]
A
[49 nt withheld, positions 7498-7546]
CCTTTGACGTTGGAGTCCACGTTCTTT
[37 nt withheld, positions 7574-7610]
ACCCTATCTCGGTCTATTCTTTTGATTTATAAGGGATTTTGCCGATTTCGGCCTATTGGTTAAAAAATGA
GCTGATTTAACAAAAATTTAACGCGAATTAATTCTGTGGAATGTGTGTCAGTTAGGGTGTGGAAAGTCCC
CAGGCTCCCCAGCAGGCAGAAGTATGCAAAGCATGCATCTCAATTAGTCAGCAACCAGGTGTGGAAAGTC
CCCAGGCTCCCCAGCAGGCAGAAGTATGCAAAGCATGCATCTCAATTAGTCAGCAACCATAGTCCCGCCC
CTAACTCCGCCCATCCCGCCCCTAACTCCGCCCAGTTCCGCCCATTCTCCGCCCCATGGCTGACTAATTT
TTTTTATTTATGCAGAGGCCGAGGCCGCCTCTGCCTCTGAGCTATTCCAGAAGTAGTGAGGAGGCTTTTT
TGGAGGCCTAGGCTTTTGCAAAAAGCTCCCGGGAGCTTGTATATCCATTTTCGGATCTGATCAGCACGTG
TTGACAATTAATCATCGGCATAGTATATCGGCATAGTATAATACGACAAGGTGAGGAACTAAACCATGGC
CAAGTTGACCAGTGCCGTTCCGGTGCTCACCGCGCGCGACGTCGCCGGAGCGGTCGAGTTCTGGACCGAC
CGGCTCGGGTTCTCCCGGGACTTCGTGGAGGACGACTTCGCCGGTGTGGTCCGGGACGACGTGACCCTGT
TCATCAGCGCGGTCCAGGACCAGGTGGTGCCGGACAACACCCTGGCCTGGGTGTGGGTGCGCGGCCTGGA
CGAGCTGTACGCCGAGTGGTCGGAGGTCGTGTCCACGAACTTCCGGGACGCCTCCGGGCCGGCCATGACC
GAGATCGGCGAGCAGCCGTGGGGGCGGGAGTTCGCCCTGCGCGACCCGGCCGGCAACTGCGTGCACTTCG
TGGCCGAGGAGCAGGACTGACACGTGCTACGAGATTTCGATTCCACCGCCGCCTTCTATGAAAGGTTGGG
CTTCGGAATCGTTTTCCGGGACGCCGGCTGGATGATCCTCCAGCGCGGGGATCTCATGCTGGAGTTCTTC
GCCCACCCCAACTTGTTTATTGCAGCTTATAATGGTTACAAATAAAGCAATAGCATCACAAATTTCACAA
ATAAAGCATTTTTTTCACTGCATTCTAGTTGTGGTTTGTCCAAACTCATCAATGTATCTTATCATGTCTG
TATACCGTCGACCTCTAGCTAGAGCTTGGCGTAATCATGGTCATAGCTGTTTCCTGTGTGAAATTGTTAT
CCGCTCACAATTCCACACAACATACGAGCCGGAAGCATAAAGTGTAAAGCCTGGGGTGCCTAATGAGTGA
GCTAACTCACATTAATTGCGTTGCGCTCACTGCCCGCTTTCCAGTCGGGAAACCTGTCGTGCCAGCTGCA
TTAATGAATCGGCCAACGCGCGGGGAGAGGCGGTTTGCGTATTGGGCGCTCTTCCGCTTCCTCGCTCACT
GACTCGCTGCGCTCGGTCGTTCGGCTGCGGCGAGCGGTATCAGCTCACTCAAAGGCGGTAATACGGTTAT
CCACAGAATCAGGGGATAACGCAGGAAAGAACATGTGAGCAAAAGGCCAGCAAAAGGCCAGGAACCGTAA
AAAGGCCGCGTTGCTGGCGTTTTTCCATAGGCTCCGCCCCCCTGACGAGCATCACAAAAATCGACGCTCA
AGTCAGAGGTGGCGAAACCCGACAGGACTATAAAGATACCAGGCGTTTCCCCCTGGAAGCTCCCTCGTGC
GCTCTCCTGTTCCGACCCTGCCGCTTACCGGATACCTGTCCGCCTTTCTCCCTTCGGGAAGCGTGGCGCT
TTCTCATAGCTCACGCTGTAGGTATCTCAGTTCGGTGTAGGTCGTTCGCTCCAAGCTGGGCTGTGTGCAC
GAACCCCCCGTTCAGCCCGACCGCTGCGCCTTATCCGGTAACTATCGTCTTGAGTCCAACCCGGTAAGAC
ACGACTTATCGCCACTGGCAGCAGCCACTGGTAACAGGATTAGCAGAGCGAGGTATGTAGGCGGTGCTAC
AGAGTTCTTGAAGTGGTGGCCTAACTACGGCTACACTAGAAGAACAGTATTTGGTATCTGCGCTCTGCTG
AAGCCAGTTACCTTCGGAAAAAGAGTTGGTAGCTCTTGATCCGGCAAACAAACCACCGCTGGTAGCGGTG
GTTTTTTTGTTTGCAAGCAGCAGATTACGCGCAGAAAAAAAGGATCTCAAGAAGATCCTTTGATCTTTTC
TACGGGGTCTGACGCTCAGTGGAACGAAAACTCACGTTAAGGGATTTTGGTCATGAGATTATCAAAAAGG
ATCTTCACCTAGATCCTTTTAAATTAAAAATGAAGTTTTAAATCAATCTAAAGTATATATGAGTAAACTT
GGTCTGACAGTTACCAATGCTTAATCAGTGAGGCACCTATCTCAGCGATCTGTCTATTTCGTTCATCCAT
AGTTGCCTGACTCCCCGTCGTGTAGATAACTACGATACGGGAGGGCTTACCATCTGGCCCCAGTGCTGCA
ATGATACCGCGAGACCCACGCTCACCGGCTCCAGATTTATCAGCAATAAACCAGCCAGCCGGAAGGGCCG
AGCGCAGAAGTGGTCCTGCAACTTTATCCGCCTCCATCCAGTCTATTAATTGTTGCCGGGAAGCTAGAGT
AAGTAGTTCGCCAGTTAATAGTTTGCGCAACGTTGTTGCCATTGCTACAGGCATCGTGGTGTCACGCTCG
TCGTTTGGTATGGCTTCATTCAGCTCCGGTTCCCAACGATCAAGGCGAGTTACATGATCCCCCATGTTGT
GCAAAAAAGCGGTTAGCTCCTTCGGTCCTCCGATCGTTGTCAGAAGTAAGTTGGCCGCAGTGTTATCACT
CATGGTTATGGCAGCACTGCATAATTCTCTTACTGTCATGCCATCCGTAAGATGCTTTTCTGTGACTGGT
GAGTACTCAACCAAGTCATTCTGAGAATAGTGTATGCGGCGACCGAGTTGCTCTTGCCCGGCGTCAATAC
GGGATAATACCGCGCCACATAGCAGAACTTTAAAAGTGCTCATCATTGGAAAACGTTCTTCGGGGCGAAA
ACTCTCAAGGATCTTACCGCTGTTGAGATCCAGTTCGATGTAACCCACTCGTGCACCCAACTGATCTTCA
GCATCTTTTACTTTCACCAGCGTTTCTGGGTGAGCAAAAACAGGAAGGCAAAATGCCGCAAAAAAGGGAA
TAAGGGCGACACGGAAATGTTGAATACTCATACTCTTCCTTTTTCAATATTATTGAAGCATTTATCAGGG
TTATTGTCTCATGAGCGGATACATATTTGAATGTATTTAGAAAAATAAACAAATAGGGGTTCCGCGCACA
TTTCCCCGAAAAGTGCCACCTGAC
Features (pLannotate 1.2.2; 32 found; start..end, strand, type, name):
     31..83      -  misc_feature   bom (fragment): basis of mobility region from pBR322
    238..617     +  enhancer       CMV enhancer: human cytomegalovirus immediate early enhancer
    618..817     +  promoter       CMV promoter: human cytomegalovirus (CMV) immediate early promoter
    835..1015    +  LTR            5' LTR (truncated): truncated 5' long terminal repeat (LTR) from HIV-1
   1062..1187    +  misc_feature   HIV-1 Ψ: packaging signal of human immunodeficiency virus type 1
   1171..1534    +  CDS            HIV-1 gag (fragment): gag protein from human immunodeficiency virus 1; gag
   1680..1913    +  misc_feature   RRE: The Rev response element (RRE) of HIV-1 allows for Rev-dependent mRNA export from the nucleus to the cytoplasm.
   2290..2390    +  CDS            Rev (fragment): human immunodeficiency virus 1 (HIV-1) Rev protein; rev; enhances nuclear export of unspliced and incompletely spliced viral mRNAs
   2440..2557    +  misc_feature   cPPT/CTS: central polypurine tract and central termination sequence of HIV-1
   2602..3891    +  promoter       CaMKII promoter: promoter for the mouse calcium/calmodulin-dependent kinase II α subunit
   3904..4662    +  CDS            QuasAr2: achaerhodopsin-3 (Arch) derivative with improved voltage sensitivity (Hochbaum et al., 2014)
   4666..4731    +  CDS            KCNJ2 (fragment): KCNJ2_HUMAN - Also known as IRK1. Experimental evidence at protein level: Swiss-Prot protein existence level 1. Probably participates in establishing action potential waveform and excitability of neuronal and muscle tissues. Inward rectifier potassium channels are characterized by a greater tendency to allow potassium to flow into the cell rather than out of it. Their voltage dependence is regulated by the concentration of extracellular potassium; as external potassium is raised, the voltage range of the channel opening shifts to more positive voltages. The inward rectification is mainly due t
   4732..5445    +  CDS            Citrine: Citrine is a basic (constitutively fluorescent) yellow fluorescent protein published in 2001, derived from Aequorea victoria. It has moderate acid sensitivity.
   5662..5686    +  misc_feature   MCS (fragment): pBluescript multiple cloning site
   5686..6274    +  misc_feature   WPRE: woodchuck hepatitis virus posttranscriptional regulatory element
   6211..6792    +  CDS            nef (fragment): NEF_HV1H2 - Experimental evidence at protein level: Swiss-Prot protein existence level 1. Extracellular Nef protein targets CD4(+) T-lymphocytes for apoptosis by interacting with CXCR4 surface receptors. From Human immunodeficiency virus type 1 group M subtype B (isolate HXB2) (HIV-1).
   6799..6979    +  LTR            5' LTR (truncated): truncated 5' long terminal repeat (LTR) from HIV-1
   7011..7235    +  polyA_signal   bGH poly(A) signal: bovine growth hormone polyadenylation signal
   7239..7260    +  promoter       SV40 promoter (fragment): SV40 enhancer and early promoter
   7281..7709    +  rep_origin     f1 ori (sequence partly withheld): f1 bacteriophage origin of replication; arrow indicates direction of (+) strand synthesis
   7723..8052    +  promoter       SV40 promoter: SV40 enhancer and early promoter
   8100..8147    +  promoter       EM7 promoter: synthetic bacterial promoter&nbsp
   8166..8540    +  CDS            BleoR: antibiotic-binding protein; Sh ble from Streptoalloteichus hindustanus; confers resistance to bleomycin, phleomycin, and Zeocin™
   8550..8675    +  CDS            ble (fragment): BLE_KLEPN - Experimental evidence at protein level: Swiss-Prot protein existence level 1. Binding protein with a strong affinity to the bleomycin family of antibiotics. Binds to CL990; an antimitotic-antibiotic compound. From Klebsiella pneumoniae.
   8670..8791    +  polyA_signal   SV40 poly(A) signal: SV40 polyadenylation signal
   8862..8884    -  protein_bind   lac operator (fragment): The lac repressor binds to the lac operator to inhibit transcription in E. coli. This inhibition can be relieved by adding lactose or isopropyl-β-D-thiogalactopyranoside (IPTG). lac repressor encoded by lacI
   8888..8918    -  promoter       lac promoter: promoter for the E. coli lac operon
   8933..8954    -  protein_bind   CAP binding site: CAP binding activates transcription in the presence of cAMP. E. coli catabolite activator protein
   8967..9059    -  CDS            lacI (fragment): lac repressor; lacI; The lac repressor binds to the lac operator to inhibit transcription in E. coli. This inhibition can be relieved by adding lactose or isopropyl-β-D-thiogalactopyranoside (IPTG).
   9242..9830    -  rep_origin     ori: high-copy-number ColE1/pMB1/pBR322/pUC origin of replication
  10001..10861   -  CDS            AmpR: β-lactamase; bla; confers resistance to ampicillin, carbenicillin, and related antibiotics
  10862..10966   -  promoter       AmpR promoter: bla
