>Addgene plasmid #153193 | MPC020: CamKII CMV_NovArch_citrine | addgene full sequence | sequence record 308062 | Addgene NGS Result
CCGAAAAGTGCCACCTGACGTCGACGGATCGGGAGATCTCCCGATCCCCTATGGTGCACTCTCAGTACAA
TCTGCTCTGATGCCGCATAGTTAAGCCAGTATCTGCTCCCTGCTTGTGTGTTGGAGGTCGCTGAGTAGTG
CGCGAGCAAAATTTAAGCTACAACAAGGCAAGGCTTGACCGACAATTGCATGAAGAATCTGCTTAGGGTT
AGGCGTTTTGCGCTGCTTCGCGATGTACGGGCCAGATATACGCGTTGACATTGATTATTGACTAGTTATT
AATAGTAATCAATTACGGGGTCATTAGTTCATAGCCCATATATGGAGTTCCGCGTTACATAACTTACGGT
AAATGGCCCGCCTGGCTGACCGCCCAACGACCCCCGCCCATTGACGTCAATAATGACGTATGTTCCCATA
GTAACGCCAATAGGGACTTTCCATTGACGTCAATGGGTGGAGTATTTACGGTAAACTGCCCACTTGGCAG
TACATCAAGTGTATCATATGCCAAGTACGCCCCCTATTGACGTCAATGACGGTAAATGGCCCGCCTGGCA
TTATGCCCAGTACATGACCTTATGGGACTTTCCTACTTGGCAGTACATCTACGTATTAGTCATCGCTATT
ACCATGGTGATGCGGTTTTGGCAGTACATCAATGGGCGTGGATAGCGGTTTGACTCACGGGGATTTCCAA
GTCTCCACCCCATTGACGTCAATGGGAGTTTGTTTTGGCACCAAAATCAACGGGACTTTCCAAAATGTCG
TAACAACTCCGCCCCATTGACGCAAATGGGCGGTAGGCGTGTACGGTGGGAGGTCTATATAAGCAGCGCG
TTTTGCCTGTACTGGGTCTCTCTGGTTAGACCAGATCTGAGCCTGGGAGCTCTCTGGCTAACTAGGGAAC
CCACTGCTTAAGCCTCAATAAAGCTTGCCTTGAGTGCTTCAAGTAGTGTGTGCCCGTCTGTTGTGTGACT
CTGGTAACTAGAGATCCCTCAGACCCTTTTAGTCAGTGTGGAAAATCTCTAGCAGTGGCGCCCGAACAGG
GACTTGAAAGCGAAAGGGAAACCAGAGGAGCTCTCTCGACGCAGGACTCGGCTTGCTGAAGCGCGCACGG
CAAGAGGCGAGGGGCGGCGACTGGTGAGTACGCCAAAAATTTTGACTAGCGGAGGCTAGAAGGAGAGAGA
TGGGTGCGAGAGCGTCAGTATTAAGCGGGGGAGAATTAGATCGCGATGGGAAAAAATTCGGTTAAGGCCA
GGGGGAAAGAAAAAATATAAATTAAAACATATAGTATGGGCAAGCAGGGAGCTAGAACGATTCGCAGTTA
ATCCTGGCCTGTTAGAAACATCAGAAGGCTGTAGACAAATACTGGGACAGCTACAACCATCCCTTCAGAC
AGGATCAGAAGAACTTAGATCATTATATAATACAGTAGCAACCCTCTATTGTGTGCATCAAAGGATAGAG
ATAAAAGACACCAAGGAAGCTTTAGACAAGATAGAGGAAGAGCAAAACAAAAGTAAGACCACCGCACAGC
AAGCGGCCGCTGATCTTCAGACCTGGAGGAGGAGATATGAGGGACAATTGGAGAAGTGAATTATATAAAT
ATAAAGTAGTAAAAATTGAACCATTAGGAGTAGCACCCACCAAGGCAAAGAGAAGAGTGGTGCAGAGAGA
AAAAAGAGCAGTGGGAATAGGAGCTTTGTTCCTTGGGTTCTTGGGAGCAGCAGGAAGCACTATGGGCGCA
GCGTCAATGACGCTGACGGTACAGGCCAGACAATTATTGTCTGGTATAGTGCAGCAGCAGAACAATTTGC
TGAGGGCTATTGAGGCGCAACAGCATCTGTTGCAACTCACAGTCTGGGGCATCAAGCAGCTCCAGGCAAG
AATCCTGGCTGTGGAAAGATACCTAAAGGATCAACAGCTCCTGGGGATTTGGGGTTGCTCTGGAAAACTC
ATTTGCACCACTGCTGTGCCTTGGAATGCTAGTTGGAGTAATAAATCTCTGGAACAGATTTGGAATCACA
CGACCTGGATGGAGTGGGACAGAGAAATTAACAATTACACAAGCTTAATACACTCCTTAATTGAAGAATC
GCAAAACCAGCAAGAAAAGAATGAACAAGAATTATTGGAATTAGATAAATGGGCAAGTTTGTGGAATTGG
TTTAACATAACAAATTGGCTGTGGTATATAAAATTATTCATAATGATAGTAGGAGGCTTGGTAGGTTTAA
GAATAGTTTTTGCTGTACTTTCTATAGTGAATAGAGTTAGGCAGGGATATTCACCATTATCGTTTCAGAC
CCACCTCCCAACCCCGAGGGGACCCGACAGGCCCGAAGGAATAGAAGAAGAAGGTGGAGAGAGAGACAGA
GACAGATCCATTCGATTAGTGAACGGATCGGCACTGCGTGCGCCAATTCTGCAGACAAATGGCAGTATTC
ATCCACAATTTTAAAAGAAAAGGGGGGATTGGGGGGTACAGTGCAGGGGAAAGAATAGTAGACATAATAG
CAACAGACATACAAACTAAAGAATTACAAAAACAAATTACAAAAATTCAAAATTTTCGGGTTTATTACAG
GGACAGCAGAGATCCAGTTTGGTTAATTAACATTATGGCCTTAGGTCACTTCATCTCCATGGGGTTCTTC
TTCTGATTTTCTAGAAAATGAGATGGGGGTGCAGAGAGCTTCCTCAGTGACCTGCCCAGGGTCACATCAG
AAATGTCAGAGCTAGAACTTGAACTCAGATTACTAATCTTAAATTCCATGCCTTGGGGGCATGCAAGTAC
GATATACAGAAGGAGTGAACTCATTAGGGCAGATGACCAATGAGTTTAGGAAAGAAGAGTCCAGGGCAGG
GTACATCTACACCACCCGCCCAGCCCTGGGTGAGTCCAGCCACGTTCACCTCATTATAGTTGCCTCTCTC
CAGTCCTACCTTGACGGGAAGCACAAGCAGAAACTGGGACAGGAGCCCCAGGAGACCAAATCTTCATGGT
CCCTCTGGGAGGATGGGTGGGGAGAGCTGTGGCAGAGGCCTCAGGAGGGGCCCTGCTGCTCAGTGGTGAC
AGATAGGGGTGAGAAAGCAGACAGAGTCATTCCGTCAGCATTCTGGGTCTGTTTGGTACTTCTTCTCACG
CTAAGGTGGCGGTGTGATATGCACAATGGCTAAAAAGCAGGGAGAGCTGGAAAGAAACAAGGACAGAGAC
AGAGGCCAAGTCAACCAGACCAATTCCCAGAGGAAGCAAAGAAACCATTACAGAGACTACAAGGGGGAAG
GGAAGGAGAGATGAATTAGCTTCCCCTGTAAACCTTAGAACCCAGCTGTTGCCAGGGCAACGGGGCAATA
CCTGTCTCTTCAGAGGAGATGAAGTTGCCAGGGTAACTACATCCTGTCTTTCTCAAGGACCATCCCAGAA
TGTGGCACCCACTAGCCGTTACCATAGCAACTGCCTCTTTGCCCCACTTAATCCCATCCCGTCTGTTAAA
AGGGCCCTATAGTTGGAGGTGGGGGAGGTAGGAAGAGCGATGATCACTTGTGGACTAAGTTTGTTCGCAT
CCCCTTCTCCAACCCCCTCAGTACATCACCCTGGGGGAACAGGGTCCACTTGCTCCTGGGCCCACACAGT
CCTGCAGTATTGTGTATATAAGGCCAGGGCAAAGAGGAGCAGGTTTTAAAGTGAAAGGCAGGCAGGTGTT
GGGGAGGCAGTTACCGGGGCAACGGGAACAGGGCGTTTCGGAGGTGGTTGCCATGGGGACCTGGATGCTG
ACGAAGGCTCGCGAGGCTGTGAGCAGCCACAGTGCCCTGCTCAGAAGCCCCAAGCTCGTCAGTCAAGCCG
GTTCTCCGTTTGCACTCAGGAGCACGGGCAGGCGAGTGGCCCCTAGTTCTGGGGGCAGCGGGGGATCCAC
CATGGTAAGTATCGCTCTGCAGGCTGGTTACGACCTACTGGGTGACGGCAGACCTGAAACCCTGTGGCTG
GGCATCGGCACTCTGCTGATGCTGATTGGAACCTTCTACTTTCTGGTCCGCGGATGGGGAGTCACCGATA
AGGATGCCCGGGAATATTACGCTGTGACTATCCTGGCCTCCGGAATCGCATCCGCCGCATATCTGTCTAT
GTTCTTTGGTATCGGGCTTACTGAGGTGTCCGTCGGGGGCGAAATGTTGGATATCTATTATGCCAGGTAC
GCCCAGTGGCTGTTTACCACCCCACTTCTGCTGCTGCACCTGGCCCTTCTCGCTAAGGTGGATCGGGTGA
CCATCGGCACCCTGGTGGGTGTGGACGCCCTGATGATCGTCACTGGCCTCATCGGAGCCTTGAGCCACAC
GGCCATAGCCAGATACAGTTGGTGGTTGTTCTCTACAATTTGCATGATAGTGGTGCTCTATGTTCTGGCT
ACATCCCTGCGATCTGCTGCAAGGGAGCGGGGCCCCGAGGTGGCATCTACCTTTAACACCCTGACAGCTC
TGGTCTTGGTGCTGTGGACCGCTTACCCTATCCTGTGGATCATAGGCACTGAGGGCGCTGGCGTGATAGG
CCTGGGCACCGAAACTCTGCTGTTTATGGTGTTGGACGTGACTGCCAAGGTCGGCTTTGGCTTTATCCTG
TTGAGATCCCGGGCTATTCTGGGCGACACCGAGGCACCAGAACCCAGTGCCGGTGCCGATACGTTGATGA
AGAGTAGAATCACAAGCGAAGGCGAGTACATCCCCCTGGATCAAATAGACATAAATGTAGTGAGCAAGGG
CGAGGAGCTGTTCACCGGGGTGGTGCCCATCCTGGTCGAGCTGGACGGCGACGTAAACGGCCACAAGTTC
AGCGTGTCCGGCGAGGGCGAGGGCGATGCCACCTACGGCAAGCTGACCCTGAAGTTCATCTGCACCACCG
GCAAGCTGCCCGTGCCCTGGCCCACCCTCGTGACCACCTTCGGCTACGGCCTGATGTGCTTCGCCCGCTA
CCCCGACCACATGAAGCAGCACGACTTCTTCAAGTCCGCCATGCCCGAAGGCTACGTCCAGGAGCGCACC
ATCTTCTTCAAGGACGACGGCAACTACAAGACCCGCGCCGAGGTGAAGTTCGAGGGCGACACCCTGGTGA
ACCGCATCGAGCTGAAGGGCATCGACTTCAAGGAGGACGGCAACATCCTGGGGCACAAGCTGGAGTACAA
CTACAACAGCCACAACGTCTATATCATGGCCGACAAGCAGAAGAACGGCATCAAGGTGAACTTCAAGATC
CGCCACAACATCGAGGACGGCAGCGTGCAGCTCGCCGACCACTACCAGCAGAACACCCCCATCGGCGACG
GCCCCGTGCTGCTGCCCGACAACCACTACCTGAGCTACCAGTCCGCCCTGAGCAAAGACCCCAACGAGAA
GCGCGATCACATGGTCCTGCTGGAGTTCGTGACCGCCGCCGGGATCACTCTCGGCATGGACGAGCTGTAC
AAATCAAGGATCACCTCTGAGGGCGAGTATATCCCTCTGGATCAGATCGACATTAACGTCGGTGGAAAAT
CCCGCATAACCTCTGAGGGCGAGTACATCCCTCTGGATCAAATCGATATAAACGTGGGGGGAAAAAGTCG
AATCACTTCTGAGGGCGAGTATATACCCCTCGATCAGATTGACATCAATGTGGGGGGCTTTTGTTATGAG
AATGAATAAGAATTCGATATCAAGCTTATCGATAATCAACCTCTGGATTACAAAATTTGTGAAAGATTGA
CTGGTATTCTTAACTATGTTGCTCCTTTTACGCTATGTGGATACGCTGCTTTAATGCCTTTGTATCATGC
TATTGCTTCCCGTATGGCTTTCATTTTCTCCTCCTTGTATAAATCCTGGTTGCTGTCTCTTTATGAGGAG
TTGTGGCCCGTTGTCAGGCAACGTGGCGTGGTGTGCACTGTGTTTGCTGACGCAACCCCCACTGGTTGGG
GCATTGCCACCACCTGTCAGCTCCTTTCCGGGACTTTCGCTTTCCCCCTCCCTATTGCCACGGCGGAACT
CATCGCCGCCTGCCTTGCCCGCTGCTGGACAGGGGCTCGGCTGTTGGGCACTGACAATTCCGTGGTGTTG
TCGGGGAAATCATCGTCCTTTCCTTGGCTGCTCGCCTGTGTTGCCACCTGGATTCTGCGCGGGACGTCCT
TCTGCTACGTCCCTTCGGCCCTCAATCCAGCGGACCTTCCTTCCCGCGGCCTGCTGCCGGCTCTGCGGCC
TCTTCCGCGTCTTCGCCTTCGCCCTCAGACGAGTCGGATCTCCCTTTGGGCCGCCTCCCCGCATCGATAC
CGTCGACCTCGAGACCTAGAAAAACATGGAGCAATCACAAGTAGCAATACAGCAGCTACCAATGCTGATT
GTGCCTGGCTAGAAGCACAAGAGGAGGAGGAGGTGGGTTTTCCAGTCACACCTCAGGTACCTTTAAGACC
AATGACTTACAAGGCAGCTGTAGATCTTAGCCACTTTTTAAAAGAAAAGGGGGGACTGGAAGGGCTAATT
CACTCCCAACGAAGACAAGATATCCTTGATCTGTGGATCTACCACACACAAGGCTACTTCCCTGATTGGC
AGAACTACACACCAGGGCCAGGGATCAGATATCCACTGACCTTTGGATGGTGCTACAAGCTAGTACCAGT
TGAGCAAGAGAAGGTAGAAGAAGCCAATGAAGGAGAGAACACCCGCTTGTTACACCCTGTGAGCCTGCAT
GGGATGGATGACCCGGAGAGAGAAGTATTAGAGTGGAGGTTTGACAGCCGCCTAGCATTTCATCACATGG
CCCGAGAGCTGCATCCGGACTGTACTGGGTCTCTCTGGTTAGACCAGATCTGAGCCTGGGAGCTCTCTGG
CTAACTAGGGAACCCACTGCTTAAGCCTCAATAAAGCTTGCCTTGAGTGCTTCAAGTAGTGTGTGCCCGT
CTGTTGTGTGACTCTGGTAACTAGAGATCCCTCAGACCCTTTTAGTCAGTGTGGAAAATCTCTAGCAGGG
CCCGTTTAAACCCGCTGATCAGCCTCGACTGTGCCTTCTAGTTGCCAGCCATCTGTTGTTTGCCCCTCCC
CCGTGCCTTCCTTGACCCTGGAAGGTGCCACTCCCACTGTCCTTTCCTAATAAAATGAGGAAATTGCATC
GCATTGTCTGAGTAGGTGTCATTCTATTCTGGGGGGTGGGGTGGGGCAGGACAGCAAGGGGGAGGATTGG
GAAGACAATAGCAGGCATGCTGGGGATGCGGTGGGCTCTATGGCTTCTGAGGCGGAAAGAACCAGCTGGG
GCTCTAGGGGGTATCCCC
[124 nt withheld, positions 7299-7422]
C
[91 nt withheld, positions 7424-7514]
A
[49 nt withheld, positions 7516-7564]
CCTTTGACGTTGGAGTCCACGTTCTTT
[37 nt withheld, positions 7592-7628]
ACCCTATCTCGGTCTATTCTTTTGATTTATAAGGGATTTTGCCGATTTCGGCCTATTGGTTAAAAAATGA
GCTGATTTAACAAAAATTTAACGCGAATTAATTCTGTGGAATGTGTGTCAGTTAGGGTGTGGAAAGTCCC
CAGGCTCCCCAGCAGGCAGAAGTATGCAAAGCATGCATCTCAATTAGTCAGCAACCAGGTGTGGAAAGTC
CCCAGGCTCCCCAGCAGGCAGAAGTATGCAAAGCATGCATCTCAATTAGTCAGCAACCATAGTCCCGCCC
CTAACTCCGCCCATCCCGCCCCTAACTCCGCCCAGTTCCGCCCATTCTCCGCCCCATGGCTGACTAATTT
TTTTTATTTATGCAGAGGCCGAGGCCGCCTCTGCCTCTGAGCTATTCCAGAAGTAGTGAGGAGGCTTTTT
TGGAGGCCTAGGCTTTTGCAAAAAGCTCCCGGGAGCTTGTATATCCATTTTCGGATCTGATCAGCACGTG
TTGACAATTAATCATCGGCATAGTATATCGGCATAGTATAATACGACAAGGTGAGGAACTAAACCATGGC
CAAGTTGACCAGTGCCGTTCCGGTGCTCACCGCGCGCGACGTCGCCGGAGCGGTCGAGTTCTGGACCGAC
CGGCTCGGGTTCTCCCGGGACTTCGTGGAGGACGACTTCGCCGGTGTGGTCCGGGACGACGTGACCCTGT
TCATCAGCGCGGTCCAGGACCAGGTGGTGCCGGACAACACCCTGGCCTGGGTGTGGGTGCGCGGCCTGGA
CGAGCTGTACGCCGAGTGGTCGGAGGTCGTGTCCACGAACTTCCGGGACGCCTCCGGGCCGGCCATGACC
GAGATCGGCGAGCAGCCGTGGGGGCGGGAGTTCGCCCTGCGCGACCCGGCCGGCAACTGCGTGCACTTCG
TGGCCGAGGAGCAGGACTGACACGTGCTACGAGATTTCGATTCCACCGCCGCCTTCTATGAAAGGTTGGG
CTTCGGAATCGTTTTCCGGGACGCCGGCTGGATGATCCTCCAGCGCGGGGATCTCATGCTGGAGTTCTTC
GCCCACCCCAACTTGTTTATTGCAGCTTATAATGGTTACAAATAAAGCAATAGCATCACAAATTTCACAA
ATAAAGCATTTTTTTCACTGCATTCTAGTTGTGGTTTGTCCAAACTCATCAATGTATCTTATCATGTCTG
TATACCGTCGACCTCTAGCTAGAGCTTGGCGTAATCATGGTCATAGCTGTTTCCTGTGTGAAATTGTTAT
CCGCTCACAATTCCACACAACATACGAGCCGGAAGCATAAAGTGTAAAGCCTGGGGTGCCTAATGAGTGA
GCTAACTCACATTAATTGCGTTGCGCTCACTGCCCGCTTTCCAGTCGGGAAACCTGTCGTGCCAGCTGCA
TTAATGAATCGGCCAACGCGCGGGGAGAGGCGGTTTGCGTATTGGGCGCTCTTCCGCTTCCTCGCTCACT
GACTCGCTGCGCTCGGTCGTTCGGCTGCGGCGAGCGGTATCAGCTCACTCAAAGGCGGTAATACGGTTAT
CCACAGAATCAGGGGATAACGCAGGAAAGAACATGTGAGCAAAAGGCCAGCAAAAGGCCAGGAACCGTAA
AAAGGCCGCGTTGCTGGCGTTTTTCCATAGGCTCCGCCCCCCTGACGAGCATCACAAAAATCGACGCTCA
AGTCAGAGGTGGCGAAACCCGACAGGACTATAAAGATACCAGGCGTTTCCCCCTGGAAGCTCCCTCGTGC
GCTCTCCTGTTCCGACCCTGCCGCTTACCGGATACCTGTCCGCCTTTCTCCCTTCGGGAAGCGTGGCGCT
TTCTCATAGCTCACGCTGTAGGTATCTCAGTTCGGTGTAGGTCGTTCGCTCCAAGCTGGGCTGTGTGCAC
GAACCCCCCGTTCAGCCCGACCGCTGCGCCTTATCCGGTAACTATCGTCTTGAGTCCAACCCGGTAAGAC
ACGACTTATCGCCACTGGCAGCAGCCACTGGTAACAGGATTAGCAGAGCGAGGTATGTAGGCGGTGCTAC
AGAGTTCTTGAAGTGGTGGCCTAACTACGGCTACACTAGAAGAACAGTATTTGGTATCTGCGCTCTGCTG
AAGCCAGTTACCTTCGGAAAAAGAGTTGGTAGCTCTTGATCCGGCAAACAAACCACCGCTGGTAGCGGTG
GTTTTTTTGTTTGCAAGCAGCAGATTACGCGCAGAAAAAAAGGATCTCAAGAAGATCCTTTGATCTTTTC
TACGGGGTCTGACGCTCAGTGGAACGAAAACTCACGTTAAGGGATTTTGGTCATGAGATTATCAAAAAGG
ATCTTCACCTAGATCCTTTTAAATTAAAAATGAAGTTTTAAATCAATCTAAAGTATATATGAGTAAACTT
GGTCTGACAGTTACCAATGCTTAATCAGTGAGGCACCTATCTCAGCGATCTGTCTATTTCGTTCATCCAT
AGTTGCCTGACTCCCCGTCGTGTAGATAACTACGATACGGGAGGGCTTACCATCTGGCCCCAGTGCTGCA
ATGATACCGCGAGACCCACGCTCACCGGCTCCAGATTTATCAGCAATAAACCAGCCAGCCGGAAGGGCCG
AGCGCAGAAGTGGTCCTGCAACTTTATCCGCCTCCATCCAGTCTATTAATTGTTGCCGGGAAGCTAGAGT
AAGTAGTTCGCCAGTTAATAGTTTGCGCAACGTTGTTGCCATTGCTACAGGCATCGTGGTGTCACGCTCG
TCGTTTGGTATGGCTTCATTCAGCTCCGGTTCCCAACGATCAAGGCGAGTTACATGATCCCCCATGTTGT
GCAAAAAAGCGGTTAGCTCCTTCGGTCCTCCGATCGTTGTCAGAAGTAAGTTGGCCGCAGTGTTATCACT
CATGGTTATGGCAGCACTGCATAATTCTCTTACTGTCATGCCATCCGTAAGATGCTTTTCTGTGACTGGT
GAGTACTCAACCAAGTCATTCTGAGAATAGTGTATGCGGCGACCGAGTTGCTCTTGCCCGGCGTCAATAC
GGGATAATACCGCGCCACATAGCAGAACTTTAAAAGTGCTCATCATTGGAAAACGTTCTTCGGGGCGAAA
ACTCTCAAGGATCTTACCGCTGTTGAGATCCAGTTCGATGTAACCCACTCGTGCACCCAACTGATCTTCA
GCATCTTTTACTTTCACCAGCGTTTCTGGGTGAGCAAAAACAGGAAGGCAAAATGCCGCAAAAAAGGGAA
TAAGGGCGACACGGAAATGTTGAATACTCATACTCTTCCTTTTTCAATATTATTGAAGCATTTATCAGGG
TTATTGTCTCATGAGCGGATACATATTTGAATGTATTTAGAAAAATAAACAAATAGGGGTTCCGCGCACA
TTTCC
Features (pLannotate 1.2.2; 32 found; start..end, strand, type, name):
     50..102     -  misc_feature   bom (fragment): basis of mobility region from pBR322
    257..636     +  enhancer       CMV enhancer: human cytomegalovirus immediate early enhancer
    637..836     +  promoter       CMV promoter: human cytomegalovirus (CMV) immediate early promoter
    854..1034    +  LTR            5' LTR (truncated): truncated 5' long terminal repeat (LTR) from HIV-1
   1081..1206    +  misc_feature   HIV-1 Ψ: packaging signal of human immunodeficiency virus type 1
   1190..1553    +  CDS            HIV-1 gag (fragment): gag protein from human immunodeficiency virus 1; gag
   1699..1932    +  misc_feature   RRE: The Rev response element (RRE) of HIV-1 allows for Rev-dependent mRNA export from the nucleus to the cytoplasm.
   2309..2409    +  CDS            Rev (fragment): human immunodeficiency virus 1 (HIV-1) Rev protein; rev; enhances nuclear export of unspliced and incompletely spliced viral mRNAs
   2459..2576    +  misc_feature   cPPT/CTS: central polypurine tract and central termination sequence of HIV-1
   2621..3909    +  promoter       CaMKII promoter: promoter for the mouse calcium/calmodulin-dependent kinase II α subunit
   3922..4680    +  CDS            QuasAr2: achaerhodopsin-3 (Arch) derivative with improved voltage sensitivity (Hochbaum et al., 2014)
   4684..4749    +  CDS            KCNJ2 (fragment): KCNJ2_HUMAN - Also known as IRK1. Experimental evidence at protein level: Swiss-Prot protein existence level 1. Probably participates in establishing action potential waveform and excitability of neuronal and muscle tissues. Inward rectifier potassium channels are characterized by a greater tendency to allow potassium to flow into the cell rather than out of it. Their voltage dependence is regulated by the concentration of extracellular potassium; as external potassium is raised, the voltage range of the channel opening shifts to more positive voltages. The inward rectification is mainly due t
   4750..5463    +  CDS            Citrine: Citrine is a basic (constitutively fluorescent) yellow fluorescent protein published in 2001, derived from Aequorea victoria. It has moderate acid sensitivity.
   5680..5704    +  misc_feature   MCS (fragment): pBluescript multiple cloning site
   5704..6292    +  misc_feature   WPRE: woodchuck hepatitis virus posttranscriptional regulatory element
   6229..6810    +  CDS            nef (fragment): NEF_HV1H2 - Experimental evidence at protein level: Swiss-Prot protein existence level 1. Extracellular Nef protein targets CD4(+) T-lymphocytes for apoptosis by interacting with CXCR4 surface receptors. From Human immunodeficiency virus type 1 group M subtype B (isolate HXB2) (HIV-1).
   6817..6997    +  LTR            5' LTR (truncated): truncated 5' long terminal repeat (LTR) from HIV-1
   7029..7253    +  polyA_signal   bGH poly(A) signal: bovine growth hormone polyadenylation signal
   7257..7278    +  promoter       SV40 promoter (fragment): SV40 enhancer and early promoter
   7299..7727    +  rep_origin     f1 ori (sequence partly withheld): f1 bacteriophage origin of replication; arrow indicates direction of (+) strand synthesis
   7741..8070    +  promoter       SV40 promoter: SV40 enhancer and early promoter
   8118..8165    +  promoter       EM7 promoter: synthetic bacterial promoter&nbsp
   8184..8558    +  CDS            BleoR: antibiotic-binding protein; Sh ble from Streptoalloteichus hindustanus; confers resistance to bleomycin, phleomycin, and Zeocin™
   8568..8693    +  CDS            ble (fragment): BLE_KLEPN - Experimental evidence at protein level: Swiss-Prot protein existence level 1. Binding protein with a strong affinity to the bleomycin family of antibiotics. Binds to CL990; an antimitotic-antibiotic compound. From Klebsiella pneumoniae.
   8688..8809    +  polyA_signal   SV40 poly(A) signal: SV40 polyadenylation signal
   8880..8902    -  protein_bind   lac operator (fragment): The lac repressor binds to the lac operator to inhibit transcription in E. coli. This inhibition can be relieved by adding lactose or isopropyl-β-D-thiogalactopyranoside (IPTG). lac repressor encoded by lacI
   8906..8936    -  promoter       lac promoter: promoter for the E. coli lac operon
   8951..8972    -  protein_bind   CAP binding site: CAP binding activates transcription in the presence of cAMP. E. coli catabolite activator protein
   8985..9077    -  CDS            lacI (fragment): lac repressor; lacI; The lac repressor binds to the lac operator to inhibit transcription in E. coli. This inhibition can be relieved by adding lactose or isopropyl-β-D-thiogalactopyranoside (IPTG).
   9260..9848    -  rep_origin     ori: high-copy-number ColE1/pMB1/pBR322/pUC origin of replication
  10019..10879   -  CDS            AmpR: β-lactamase; bla; confers resistance to ampicillin, carbenicillin, and related antibiotics
  10880..10984   -  promoter       AmpR promoter: bla
