[The description below was written by a language model from this plasmid's Addgene catalogue record and pLannotate feature annotations shown in this document.]
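Description:
MPC020: CamKII CMV_NovArch_citrine is an approximately 11 kb mammalian expression plasmid built on the FCK backbone. The catalogue lists it simply as a mammalian expression vector, but both feature tables (the depositor sequence and the repository's sequencing result, which agree apart from a small coordinate offset) show the layout of an HIV-1-derived lentiviral transfer vector. A CMV enhancer/promoter sits upstream of a truncated 5' LTR, where it would drive transcription of the viral genomic RNA in packaging cells. It is followed by the Ψ packaging signal with a gag fragment, the Rev response element for Rev-dependent nuclear export, and the cPPT/CTS. A WPRE, which enhances transcript expression, a second truncated LTR and a bGH polyadenylation signal close the viral cassette. In bacteria the plasmid is maintained through a high-copy ColE1/pUC-type origin and ampicillin resistance. The backbone also carries an f1 origin and an SV40/EM7-driven BleoR cassette, which confers resistance to bleomycin-family antibiotics such as Zeocin.

The payload is NovArch, a synthetic archaerhodopsin-derived voltage reporter. The annotation software matches it to QuasAr2, the closely related Arch-3 derivative. The opsin is followed in the same orientation by a short KCNJ2 (Kir2.1) fragment, of the kind commonly used as a membrane trafficking signal, and then by the yellow fluorescent protein Citrine as the fusion tag. The catalogue names CMV as the promoter, but in the annotated sequence the element immediately upstream of the coding region is the mouse CaMKIIα promoter, which favours expression in excitatory neurons; the CMV element lies at the 5' LTR. According to the associated publication title, the construct serves photoactivated voltage imaging in tissue, and Citrine would provide a conventional fluorescent marker of expression.
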