Addgene plasmid #153193: MPC020: CamKII CMV_NovArch_citrine
Purpose: Encodes Novarch
Depositing lab: Adam Cohen. Publication: Photoactivated voltage imaging in tissue with an archaerhodopsin-derived reporter. Chien MP, Brinks D, Testa-Silva G, Tian H, Phil Brooks F 3rd, Adam Y, Bloxham W, Gmeiner B, Kheifets S, Cohen AE. Sci Adv. 2021 May 5;7(19). pii: 7/19/eabe3216. doi: 10.1126/sciadv.abe3216. Print 2021 May. PubMed 33952514.
Backbone
  Vector backbone: FCK
  Backbone size w/o insert (bp): 9239
  Total vector size (bp): 10994
  Vector type: Mammalian Expression
Growth in bacteria
  Bacterial resistance: Ampicillin, 100 μg/mL
  Growth temperature: 30°C
  Growth strain: NEB Stable
  Copy number: Unknown
Gene/Insert
  Gene/Insert name: NovArch
  Species: Synthetic
  Insert size (bp): 1755
  Promoter: CMV
  Tag / fusion protein: citrine
  Cloning method: Gibson Cloning
  Sequencing primers: 5′ GACACCGACTCTAGAGCGCGGATCCACCATGGTAAGTATC; 3′ TCTCGTAGCAGAACTTGTAGAATTCTTATTCATTCTCATAACAAAAG
Terms and licenses: Academic/Nonprofit Terms; Industry Terms: Not Available to Industry
How to cite: MPC020: CamKII CMV_NovArch_citrine was a gift from Adam Cohen (Addgene plasmid # 153193 ; http://n2t.net/addgene:153193 ; RRID:Addgene_153193)
